Addgene plasmid #41160: pRcCMV myc-Plk1 wt (Nigg RG6)
Depositing lab: Erich Nigg. Depositing organization: University of Basel. Publication: Cell cycle analysis and chromosomal localization of human Plk1, a putative homologue of the mitotic kinases Drosophila polo and Saccharomyces cerevisiae Cdc5. Golsteyn RM, Schultz SJ, Bartek J, Ziemiecki A, Ried T, Nigg EA. J Cell Sci. 1994 Jun;107 ( Pt 6):1509-17. PubMed 7962193.
Backbone
  Vector backbone: pRc/CMV
  Backbone manufacturer: Invitrogen
  Backbone size w/o insert (bp): 5527
  Total vector size (bp): 7746
  Vector type: Mammalian Expression
  Selectable markers: Neomycin (select with G418)
Growth in bacteria
  Bacterial resistance: Ampicillin, 100 μg/mL
  Growth temperature: 37°C
  Growth strain: DH5alpha
  Copy number: Unknown
Gene/Insert
  Gene/Insert name: Plk1 (alt names: STPK13; polo-like kinase 1; serine/threonine-protein kinase 13)
  Species: H. sapiens (human)
  Insert size (bp): 2219
  GenBank ID: NM_005030.3 X73458.1
  Entrez Gene: PLK1 (a.k.a. PLK, STPK13)
  Promoter: CMV
  Tag / fusion protein: Myc (N terminal on insert)
  Cloning method: Restriction Enzyme; 5′ cloning site HindIII (not destroyed); 3′ cloning site XbaI (unknown if destroyed)
  Sequencing primers: 5′ CMV-F; 3′ BGH-rev
Terms and licenses: Academic/Nonprofit Terms; Industry Terms: Not Available to Industry
Depositor comments: cDNA fragments spanning parts of the catalytic domains of human protein kinases were amplified by PCR, as described by Schultz and Nigg (1993). A 144 bp fragment (named HsPK28) showing 88% nucleotide identity to Drosophila polo was used to probe a λgt 10 library prepared from a human nasopharyngeal carcinoma (Hitt et al., 1989). Approximately 500,000 plaques were screened by plaque hybridization (Sambrook et al., 1989), and 17 phage showing strong hybridization were purified. DNA was prepared using Lambdasorb (Promega Biotech, Madison, WI). One plasmid (referred to as Plk1-pGEM) with a 2143 bp insert contained the entire coding sequence for a protein kinase closely related to Drosophila polo. This insert was sequenced on both strands by the method of Chen and Seeburg (1985), using the Sequenase kit (United States Biochemicals). To express a full-length Plk1 protein, the 1998 bp fragment of Plk1-pGEM was introduced into the pRc/CMV vector (Invitrogen Corporation, San Diego), to create Plk1-CMV. An N-terminally myc-tagged Plk1-CMV was also constructed. In the resulting mycplk1 protein, the N terminus of Plk1 is extended by the oligopeptide MEQKLISEEDLNMNSCSPGS (Evan et al., 1985).
How to cite: pRcCMV myc-Plk1 wt (Nigg RG6) was a gift from Erich Nigg (Addgene plasmid # 41160 ; http://n2t.net/addgene:41160 ; RRID:Addgene_41160)
