[The description below was written by a language model from this plasmid's Addgene catalogue record and pLannotate feature annotations shown in this document.]
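Description:
pRcCMV myc-Plk1 wt (Nigg RG6) is a mammalian expression plasmid built on the Invitrogen pRc/CMV backbone that drives production of wild-type human polo-like kinase 1 (PLK1, also known as STPK13) carrying an N-terminal Myc epitope tag. In bacteria it is maintained through a high-copy ColE1/pUC-type origin and an ampicillin resistance gene (β-lactamase under its own promoter). An f1 origin is also present, which in principle allows single-stranded DNA production. For mammalian cells, a separate cassette of SV40 early promoter, neomycin phosphotransferase and SV40 polyadenylation signal permits G418 selection of stable transfectants. The catalogue lists a total size of 7746 bp, whereas the sequenced record is 7,658 nt, a small discrepancy that the record does not explain.

The expression unit consists of the human CMV immediate-early enhancer and promoter, the PLK1 coding sequence, and the bovine growth hormone polyadenylation signal. The insert was cloned between HindIII and XbaI sites, and according to the depositor it derives from a cDNA isolated from a human nasopharyngeal carcinoma library. The Myc tag is not annotated as a separate feature, but the depositor describes it as a short peptide extension of the Plk1 N terminus, consistent with the unannotated stretch just upstream of the PLK1 CDS. T7 and SP6 promoters flank the insert and could support in vitro transcription in either orientation. Remnants of lac regulatory elements, a ble fragment and multiple cloning site fragments are backbone leftovers rather than functional payload.

PLK1 is a serine/threonine kinase acting throughout M phase, in centrosome maturation, spindle assembly, mitotic exit and cytokinesis. The construct is suited to transient or stable overexpression of epitope-tagged kinase, with detection or immunoprecipitation by anti-Myc antibodies in cell cycle and localization studies.
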