Features (pLannotate 1.2.2; 24 found; start..end, strand, type, name):
      1..380     +  enhancer       CMV enhancer: human cytomegalovirus immediate early enhancer
    381..584     +  promoter       CMV promoter: human cytomegalovirus (CMV) immediate early promoter
    580..613     +  LTR            5' LTR (truncated) (fragment): truncated 5' long terminal repeat (LTR) from HIV-1
    629..647     +  promoter       T7 promoter: promoter for bacteriophage T7 RNA polymerase
    753..770     -  misc_feature   MCS (fragment): pBluescript multiple cloning site
    775..2583    +  CDS            PLK1: PLK1_HUMAN - Also known as PLK. Experimental evidence at protein level: Swiss-Prot protein existence level 1. Serine/threonine-protein kinase that performs several important functions throughout M phase of the cell cycle, including the regulation of centrosome maturation and spindle assembly, the removal of cohesins from chromosome arms, the inactivation of anaphase- promoting complex/cyclosome (APC/C) inhibitors, and the regulation of mitotic exit and cytokinesis. Polo-like kinase proteins acts by binding and phosphorylating proteins are that already phosphorylated on a specific motif recogni
   2835..2866    +  misc_feature   MCS (fragment): pUC18/19 multiple cloning site
   2883..2901    -  promoter       SP6 promoter: promoter for bacteriophage SP6 RNA polymerase
   2927..3151    +  polyA_signal   bGH poly(A) signal: bovine growth hormone polyadenylation signal
   3155..3176    +  promoter       SV40 promoter (fragment): SV40 enhancer and early promoter
   3197..3625    +  rep_origin     f1 ori (sequence partly withheld): f1 bacteriophage origin of replication; arrow indicates direction of (+) strand synthesis
   3711..3729    -  misc_feature   MCS (fragment): pUC18/19 multiple cloning site
   3738..4067    +  promoter       SV40 promoter: SV40 enhancer and early promoter
   4134..4925    +  CDS            neo: KKA2_KLEPN - Also known as kan, nptII. Experimental evidence at protein level: Swiss-Prot protein existence level 1. Resistance to kanamycin, neomycin, paromomycin, ribostamycin, butirosin and gentamicin B. From Klebsiella pneumoniae.
   4949..5107    +  CDS            ble (fragment): BLE_KLEPN - Experimental evidence at protein level: Swiss-Prot protein existence level 1. Binding protein with a strong affinity to the bleomycin family of antibiotics. Binds to CL990; an antimitotic-antibiotic compound. From Klebsiella pneumoniae.
   5102..5236    +  polyA_signal   SV40 poly(A) signal: SV40 polyadenylation signal
   5291..5307    -  protein_bind   lac operator: The lac repressor binds to the lac operator to inhibit transcription in E. coli. This inhibition can be relieved by adding lactose or isopropyl-β-D-thiogalactopyranoside (IPTG). lac repressor encoded by lacI
   5315..5345    -  promoter       lac promoter: promoter for the E. coli lac operon
   5360..5381    -  protein_bind   CAP binding site: CAP binding activates transcription in the presence of cAMP. E. coli catabolite activator protein
   5394..5486    -  CDS            lacI (fragment): lac repressor; lacI; The lac repressor binds to the lac operator to inhibit transcription in E. coli. This inhibition can be relieved by adding lactose or isopropyl-β-D-thiogalactopyranoside (IPTG).
   5669..6257    -  rep_origin     ori: high-copy-number ColE1/pMB1/pBR322/pUC origin of replication
   6428..7288    -  CDS            AmpR: β-lactamase; bla; confers resistance to ampicillin, carbenicillin, and related antibiotics
   7289..7393    -  promoter       AmpR promoter: bla
   7452..7504    -  misc_feature   bom (fragment): basis of mobility region from pBR322
>Addgene plasmid #41160 | pRcCMV myc-Plk1 wt (Nigg RG6) | addgene full sequence | sequence record 229056 | Addgene NGS Result
GACATTGATTATTGACTAGTTATTAATAGTAATCAATTACGGGGTCATTAGTTCATAGCCCATATATGGA
GTTCCGCGTTACATAACTTACGGTAAATGGCCCGCCTGGCTGACCGCCCAACGACCCCCGCCCATTGACG
TCAATAATGACGTATGTTCCCATAGTAACGCCAATAGGGACTTTCCATTGACGTCAATGGGTGGAGTATT
TACGGTAAACTGCCCACTTGGCAGTACATCAAGTGTATCATATGCCAAGTACGCCCCCTATTGACGTCAA
TGACGGTAAATGGCCCGCCTGGCATTATGCCCAGTACATGACCTTATGGGACTTTCCTACTTGGCAGTAC
ATCTACGTATTAGTCATCGCTATTACCATGGTGATGCGGTTTTGGCAGTACATCAATGGGCGTGGATAGC
GGTTTGACTCACGGGGATTTCCAAGTCTCCACCCCATTGACGTCAATGGGAGTTTGTTTTGGCACCAAAA
TCAACGGGACTTTCCAAAATGTCGTAACAACTCCGCCCCATTGACGCAAATGGGCGGTAGGCGTGTACGG
TGGGAGGTCTATATAAGCAGAGCTCTCTGGCTAACTAGAGAACCCACTGCTTACTGGCTTATCGAAATTA
ATACGACTCACTATAGGGAGACCCAAGCTTGCTTACATTTGCTTCTGACACAACTGTGTTCACTAGCAAC
CTCAAACAGACACCATGGAGCAGAAGCTGATCTCCGAGGAGGACCTGAACATGAATTCCTGCAGCCCGGG
ATCCATGAGTGCTGCAGTGACTGCAGGGAAGCTGGCACGGGCACCGGCCGACCCTGGGAAAGCCGGGGTC
CCCGGAGTTGCAGCTCCCGGAGCTCCGGCGGCGGCTCCACCGGCGAAAGAGATCCCGGAGGTCCTAGTGG
ACCCACGCAGCCGGCGGCGCTATGTGCGGGGCCGCTTTTTGGGCAAGGGCGGCTTTGCCAAGTGCTTCGA
GATCTCGGACGCGGACACCAAGGAGGTGTTCGCGGGCAAGATTGTGCCTAAGTCTCTGCTGCTCAAGCCG
CACCAGAGGGAGAAGATGTCCATGGAAATATCCATTCACCGCAGCCTCGCCCACCAGCACGTCGTAGGAT
TCCACGGCTTTTTCGAGGACAACGACTTCGTGTTCGTGGTGTTGGAGCTCTGCCGCCGGAGGTCTCTCCT
GGAGCTGCACAAGAGGAGGAAAGCCCTGACTGAGCCTGAGGCCCGATACTACCTACGGCAAATTGTGCTT
GGCTGCCAGTACCTGCACCGAAACCGAGTTATTCATCGAGACCTCAAGCTGGGCAACCTTTTCCTGAATG
AAGATCTGGAGGTGAAAATAGGGGATTTTGGACTGGCAACCAAAGTCGAATATGACGGGGAGAGGAAGAA
GACCCTGTGTGGGACTCCTAATTACATAGCTCCCGAGGTGCTGAGCAAGAAAGGGCACAGTTTCGAGGTG
GATGTGTGGTCCATTGGGTGTATCATGTATACCTTGTTAGTGGGCAAACCACCTTTTGAGACTTCTTGCC
TAAAAGAGACCTACCTCCGGATCAAGAAGAATGAATACAGTATTCCCAAGCACATCAACCCCGTGGCCGC
CTCCCTCATCCAGAAGATGCTTCAGACAGATCCCACTGCCCGCCCAACCATTAACGAGCTGCTTAATGAC
GAGTTCTTTACTTCTGGCTATATCCCTGCCCGTCTCCCCATCACCTGCCTGACCATTCCACCAAGGTTTT
CGATTGCTCCCAGCAGCCTGGACCCCAGCAACCGGAAGCCCCTCACAGTCCTCAATAAAGGCTTGGAGAA
CCCCCTGCCTGAGCGTCCCCGGGAAAAAGAAGAACCAGTGGTTCGAGAGACAGGTGAGGTGGTCGACTGC
CACCTCAGTGACATGCTGCAGCAGCTGCACAGTGTCAATGCCTCCAAGCCCTCGGAGCGTGGGCTGGTCA
GGCAAGAGGAGGCTGAGGATCCTGCCTGCATCCCCATCTTCTGGGTCAGCAAGTGGGTGGACTATTCGGA
CAAGTACGGCCTTGGGTATCAGCTCTGTGATAACAGCGTGGGGGTGCTCTTCAATGACTCAACACGCCTC
ATCCTCTACAATGATGGTGACAGCCTGCAGTACATAGAGCGTGACGGCACTGAGTCCTACCTCACCGTGA
GTTCCCATCCCAACTCCTTGATGAAGAAGATCACCCTCCTTAAATATTTCCGCAATTACATGAGCGAGCA
CTTGCTGAAGGCAGGTGCCAACATCACGCCGCGCGAAGGTGATGAGCTCGCCCGGCTGCCCTACCTACGG
ACCTGGTTCCGCACCCGCAGCGCCATCATCCTGCACCTCAGCAACGGCAGCGTGCAGATCAACTTCTTCC
AGGATCACACCAAGCTCATCTTGTGCCCACTGATGGCAGCCGTGACCTACATCGACGAGAAGCGGGACTT
CCGCACATACCGCCTGAGTCTCCTGGAGGAGTACGGCTGCTGCAAGGAGCTGGCCAGCCGGCTCCGCTAC
GCCCGCACTATGGTGGACAAGCTGCTGAGCTCACGCTCGGCCAGCAACCGTCTCAAGGCCTCCTAATAGC
TGCCCTCCCCTCCGGACTGGTGCCCTCCTCACTCCCACCTGCATCTGGGGCCCATACTGGTTGGCTCCCG
CGGTGCCATGTCTGCAGTGTGCCCCCCAGCCCCGGTGGCTGGGCAGAGCTGCATCATCCTTGCAGGTGGG
GGTTGCTGTATAAGTTATTTTTGTACATGTTCGGGTGTGGGTTCTACAGCCTTGTCCCCCTCCCCCTCAA
CCCCACCATATGAATTGTACAGAATATTTCTATTGAATTCGAGCTCGGTACCCGGGGATCCACTAGTTCT
AGAGGGCCCTATTCTATAGTGTCACCTAAATGCTAGAGCTCGCTGATCAGCCTCGACTGTGCCTTCTAGT
TGCCAGCCATCTGTTGTTTGCCCCTCCCCCGTGCCTTCCTTGACCCTGGAAGGTGCCACTCCCACTGTCC
TTTCCTAATAAAATGAGGAAATTGCATCGCATTGTCTGAGTAGGTGTCATTCTATTCTGGGGGGTGGGGT
GGGGCAGGACAGCAAGGGGGAGGATTGGGAAGACAATAGCAGGCATGCTGGGGATGCGGTGGGCTCTATG
GCTTCTGAGGCGGAAAGAACCAGCTGGGGCTCGAGGGGGGATCCCC
[124 nt withheld, positions 3197-3320]
C
[91 nt withheld, positions 3322-3412]
A
[49 nt withheld, positions 3414-3462]
CCTTTGACGTTGGAGTCCACGTTCTTT
[37 nt withheld, positions 3490-3526]
ACCCTATCTCGGTCTATTCTTTTGATTTATAAGGGATTTTGCCGATTTCGGCCTATTGGTTAAAAAATGA
GCTGATTTAACAAAAATTTAACGCGAATTTTAACAAAATATTAACGCTTACAATTTAAATATTTGCTTAT
ACAATCT
[37 nt withheld, positions 3674-3710]
GGGTACCGAGCTCGAATTCTGTGGAATGTGTGTCAGTTAGGGTGTGGAAAGTCCCCAGGCTCCCCAGCAG
GCAGAAGTATGCAAAGCATGCATCTCAATTAGTCAGCAACCAGGTGTGGAAAGTCCCCAGGCTCCCCAGC
AGGCAGAAGTATGCAAAGCATGCATCTCAATTAGTCAGCAACCATAGTCCCGCCCCTAACTCCGCCCATC
CCGCCCCTAACTCCGCCCAGTTCCGCCCATTCTCCGCCCCATGGCTGACTAATTTTTTTTATTTATGCAG
AGGCCGAGGCCGCCTCGGCCTCTGAGCTATTCCAGAAGTAGTGAGGAGGCTTTTTTGGAGGCCTAGGCTT
TTGCAAAAAGCTCCCGGGAGCTTGGATATCCATTTTCGGATCTGATCAAGAGACAGGATGAGGATCGTTT
CGCATGATTGAACAAGATGGATTGCACGCAGGTTCTCCGGCCGCTTGGGTGGAGAGGCTATTCGGCTATG
ACTGGGCACAACAGACAATCGGCTGCTCTGATGCCGCCGTGTTCCGGCTGTCAGCGCAGGGGCGCCCGGT
TCTTTTTGTCAAGACCGACCTGTCCGGTGCCCTGAATGAACTGCAGGACGAGGCAGCGCGGCTATCGTGG
CTGGCCACGACGGGCGTTCCTTGCGCAGCTGTGCTCGACGTTGTCACTGAAGCGGGAAGGGACTGGCTGC
TATTGGGCGAAGTGCCGGGGCAGGATCTCCTGTCATCTCACCTTGCTCCTGCCGAGAAAGTATCCATCAT
GGCTGATGCAATGCGGCGGCTGCATACGCTTGATCCGGCTACCTGCCCATTCGACCACCAAGCGAAACAT
CGCATCGAGCGAGCACGTACTCGGATGGAAGCCGGTCTTGTCGATCAGGATGATCTGGACGAAGAGCATC
AGGGGCTCGCGCCAGCCGAACTGTTCGCCAGGCTCAAGGCGCGCATGCCCGACGGCGAGGATCTCGTCGT
GACCCATGGCGATGCCTGCTTGCCGAATATCATGGTGGAAAATGGCCGCTTTTCTGGATTCATCGACTGT
GGCCGGCTGGGTGTGGCGGACCGCTATCAGGACATAGCGTTGGCTACCCGTGATATTGCTGAAGAGCTTG
GCGGCGAATGGGCTGACCGCTTCCTCGTGCTTTACGGTATCGCCGCTCCCGATTCGCAGCGCATCGCCTT
CTATCGCCTTCTTGACGAGTTCTTCTGAGCGGGACTCTGGGGTTCGAAATGACCGACCAAGCGACGCCCA
ACCTGCCATCACGAGATTTCGATTCCACCGCCGCCTTCTATGAAAGGTTGGGCTTCGGAATCGTTTTCCG
GGACGCCGGCTGGATGATCCTCCAGCGCGGGGATCTCATGCTGGAGTTCTTCGCCCACCCCAACTTGTTT
ATTGCAGCTTATAATGGTTACAAATAAAGCAATAGCATCACAAATTTCACAAATAAAGCATTTTTTTCAC
TGCATTCTAGTTGTGGTTTGTCCAAACTCATCAATGTATCTTATCATGTCTGGATCCGTCGACCTCGAGA
GCTTGGCGTAATCATGGTCATAGCTGTTTCCTGTGTGAAATTGTTATCCGCTCACAATTCCACACAACAT
ACGAGCCGGAAGCATAAAGTGTAAAGCCTGGGGTGCCTAATGAGTGAGCTAACTCACATTAATTGCGTTG
CGCTCACTGCCCGCTTTCCAGTCGGGAAACCTGTCGTGCCAGCTGCATTAATGAATCGGCCAACGCGCGG
GGAGAGGCGGTTTGCGTATTGGGCGCTCTTCCGCTTCCTCGCTCACTGACTCGCTGCGCTCGGTCGTTCG
GCTGCGGCGAGCGGTATCAGCTCACTCAAAGGCGGTAATACGGTTATCCACAGAATCAGGGGATAACGCA
GGAAAGAACATGTGAGCAAAAGGCCAGCAAAAGGCCAGGAACCGTAAAAAGGCCGCGTTGCTGGCGTTTT
TCCATAGGCTCCGCCCCCCTGACGAGCATCACAAAAATCGACGCTCAAGTCAGAGGTGGCGAAACCCGAC
AGGACTATAAAGATACCAGGCGTTTCCCCCTGGAAGCTCCCTCGTGCGCTCTCCTGTTCCGACCCTGCCG
CTTACCGGATACCTGTCCGCCTTTCTCCCTTCGGGAAGCGTGGCGCTTTCTCATAGCTCACGCTGTAGGT
ATCTCAGTTCGGTGTAGGTCGTTCGCTCCAAGCTGGGCTGTGTGCACGAACCCCCCGTTCAGCCCGACCG
CTGCGCCTTATCCGGTAACTATCGTCTTGAGTCCAACCCGGTAAGACACGACTTATCGCCACTGGCAGCA
GCCACTGGTAACAGGATTAGCAGAGCGAGGTATGTAGGCGGTGCTACAGAGTTCTTGAAGTGGTGGCCTA
ACTACGGCTACACTAGAAGAACAGTATTTGGTATCTGCGCTCTGCTGAAGCCAGTTACCTTCGGAAAAAG
AGTTGGTAGCTCTTGATCCGGCAAACAAACCACCGCTGGTAGCGGTGGTTTTTTTGTTTGCAAGCAGCAG
ATTACGCGCAGAAAAAAAGGATCTCAAGAAGATCCTTTGATCTTTTCTACGGGGTCTGACGCTCAGTGGA
ACGAAAACTCACGTTAAGGGATTTTGGTCATGAGATTATCAAAAAGGATCTTCACCTAGATCCTTTTAAA
TTAAAAATGAAGTTTTAAATCAATCTAAAGTATATATGAGTAAACTTGGTCTGACAGTTACCAATGCTTA
ATCAGTGAGGCACCTATCTCAGCGATCTGTCTATTTCGTTCATCCATAGTTGCCTGACTCCCCGTCGTGT
AGATAACTACGATACGGGAGGGCTTACCATCTGGCCCCAGTGCTGCAATGATACCGCGAGACCCACGCTC
ACCGGCTCCAGATTTATCAGCAATAAACCAGCCAGCCGGAAGGGCCGAGCGCAGAAGTGGTCCTGCAACT
TTATCCGCCTCCATCCAGTCTATTAATTGTTGCCGGGAAGCTAGAGTAAGTAGTTCGCCAGTTAATAGTT
TGCGCAACGTTGTTGCCATTGCTACAGGCATCGTGGTGTCACGCTCGTCGTTTGGTATGGCTTCATTCAG
CTCCGGTTCCCAACGATCAAGGCGAGTTACATGATCCCCCATGTTGTGCAAAAAAGCGGTTAGCTCCTTC
GGTCCTCCGATCGTTGTCAGAAGTAAGTTGGCCGCAGTGTTATCACTCATGGTTATGGCAGCACTGCATA
ATTCTCTTACTGTCATGCCATCCGTAAGATGCTTTTCTGTGACTGGTGAGTACTCAACCAAGTCATTCTG
AGAATAGTGTATGCGGCGACCGAGTTGCTCTTGCCCGGCGTCAATACGGGATAATACCGCGCCACATAGC
AGAACTTTAAAAGTGCTCATCATTGGAAAACGTTCTTCGGGGCGAAAACTCTCAAGGATCTTACCGCTGT
TGAGATCCAGTTCGATGTAACCCACTCGTGCACCCAACTGATCTTCAGCATCTTTTACTTTCACCAGCGT
TTCTGGGTGAGCAAAAACAGGAAGGCAAAATGCCGCAAAAAAGGGAATAAGGGCGACACGGAAATGTTGA
ATACTCATACTCTTCCTTTTTCAATATTATTGAAGCATTTATCAGGGTTATTGTCTCATGAGCGGATACA
TATTTGAATGTATTTAGAAAAATAAACAAATAGGGGTTCCGCGCACATTTCCCCGAAAAGTGCCACCTGA
CGTCGACGGATCGGGAGATCTCCCGATCCCCTATGGTGCACTCTCAGTACAATCTGCTCTGATGCCGCAT
AGTTAAGCCAGTATCTGCTCCCTGCTTGTGTGTTGGAGGTCGCTGAGTAGTGCGCGAGCAAAATTTAAGC
TACAACAAGGCAAGGCTTGACCGACAATTGCATGAAGAATCTGCTTAGGGTTAGGCGTTTTGCGCTGCTT
CGCGATGTACGGGCCAGATATACGCGTT
