>Addgene plasmid #41160 | pRcCMV myc-Plk1 wt (Nigg RG6) | addgene partial sequence | sequence record 55532 | CMV-F 5'-CGCAAATGGGCGGTAGGCGTG-3'
ACTAGAGAACCCACTGCTTACTGGCTTATCGAAATTAATACGACTCACTATAGGGAGACCCAAGCTTGCT
TACATTTGCTTCTGACACAACTGTGTTCACTAGCAACCTCAAACAGACACCATGGAGCAGAAGCTGATCT
CCGAGGAGGACCTGAACATGAATTCCTGCAGCCCGGGATCCATGAGTGCTGCAGTGACTGCAGGGAAGCT
GGCACGGGCACCGGCCGACCCTGGGAAAGCCGGGGTCCCCGGAGTTGCAGCTCCCGGAGCTCCGGCGGCG
GCTCCACCGGCGAAAGAGATCCCGGAGGTCCTAGTGGACCCACGCAGCCGGCGGCGCTATGTGCGGGGCC
GCTTTTTGGGCAAGGGCGGCTTTGCCAAGTGCTTCGAGATCTCGGACGCGGACACCAAGGAGGTGTTCGC
GGGCAAGATTGTGCCTAAGTCTCTGCTGCTCAAGCCGCACCAGAGGGAGAAGATGTCCATGGAAATATCC
ATTCACCGCAGCCTCGCCCACCAGCACGTCGTAGGATTCCACGGCTTTTTCGAGGACAACGACTTCGTGT
TCGTGGTGTTGGAGCTCTGCCGCCGGAGGTCTCTCCTGGAGCTGCACAAGAGGAGGAAAGCCCTGACTGA
GCCTGAGGCCCGATACTACCTACGGCAAATTGTGCTTGGCTGCCAGTACCTGCACCGAAACCGAGTTATT
CATCGAGACCTCAAGCTGGGCAACCTTTTCCTGAATGAAGATCTGGAGGTGAAAATAGGGGATTTTGGAC
TGGCAACCAAAGTCGAATATGACGGGGAGAGGAAGAAGACCCTGTGTGGGACTCCTAATTACATAGCTCC
CGAGGTGCTGAGCAAGAA
